Addgene plasmid #188386: pHR_Gal4UAS_tBFP_PGK_mCitrine
Purpose: Lentiviral vector - tBFP reporter for Gal4-based SNIPRs with a constitutive mCitrine;
Depositing lab: Kole Roybal. Depositing organization: University of California, San Francisco (UCSF). Publication: Modular design of synthetic receptors for programmed gene regulation in cell therapies. Zhu I, Liu R, Garcia JM, Hyrenius-Wittsten A, Piraner DI, Alavi J, Israni DV, Liu B, Khalil AS, Roybal KT. Cell. 2022 Apr 14;185(8):1431-1443.e16. doi: 10.1016/j.cell.2022.03.023. PubMed 35427499.
Backbone
  Vector backbone: pHR
  Vector type: Lentiviral
Growth in bacteria
  Bacterial resistance: Ampicillin, 100 μg/mL
  Growth temperature: 37°C
  Growth strain: NEB Stable
  Copy number: High Copy
Gene/Insert
  Gene/Insert name: Gal4UAS_tBFP_PGK_mCitrine
  Species: Synthetic
  Cloning method: Unknown
Terms and licenses: Academic/Nonprofit Terms; Industry Terms: Not Available to Industry
Depositor comments: The plasmid was generated using In-fusion cloning (Takara bio) - see the corresponding publication for more details on cloning.
How to cite: pHR_Gal4UAS_tBFP_PGK_mCitrine was a gift from Kole Roybal (Addgene plasmid # 188386 ; http://n2t.net/addgene:188386 ; RRID:Addgene_188386)
