[The description below was written by a language model from this plasmid's Addgene catalogue record and pLannotate feature annotations shown in this document.]
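Description:
pHR_Gal4UAS_tBFP_PGK_mCitrine is a self-inactivating HIV-1-based lentiviral transfer vector built on the pHR backbone, designed as a fluorescent response reporter for Gal4-based SNIPR synthetic receptors. It is propagated in E. coli as a high-copy plasmid through a ColE1/pUC-type origin and selected with ampicillin via the β-lactamase gene. The backbone outside the viral region also carries legacy material typical of pHR vectors, including an SV40 promoter followed by gpt fragments, SV40 small t intron and poly(A) sequences, and remnants of pBR322 elements; these appear to be historical carry-over rather than functional parts of the payload.

The viral cassette runs from a truncated 5' LTR through the Ψ packaging signal, a partial gag sequence, the RRE for Rev-dependent nuclear export and the cPPT/CTS, to a WPRE and a ΔU3 3' LTR that inactivates the LTR promoter after integration. Between these lie two expression units. In the first, a minimal TATA-box promoter with low basal activity drives TagBFP. The construct name indicates that Gal4 UAS binding sites sit upstream of it, although the automated annotation does not call them as a separate feature. Blue fluorescence should therefore appear only when a Gal4 DNA-binding-domain transcription factor, such as the one released from an activated SNIPR, reaches the nucleus. In the second unit, the mouse PGK promoter constitutively expresses mCitrine, which marks transduced cells independently of receptor activity. Together these allow reporter-bearing cells to be identified or sorted by yellow fluorescence and receptor-induced transcription to be quantified by blue fluorescence, in the context of engineering synthetic receptors for cell therapies.
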