Features (pLannotate 1.2.2; 34 found; start..end, strand, type, name):
      9..77      +  CDS            nef (fragment): NEF_HV1Z2 - Experimental evidence at protein level: Swiss-Prot protein existence level 1. Extracellular Nef protein targets CD4(+) T-lymphocytes for apoptosis by interacting with CXCR4 surface receptors. From Human immunodeficiency virus type 1 group M subtype D (isolate Z2/CDC-Z34) (HIV-1).
     79..312     +  LTR            3' LTR (ΔU3): self-inactivating 3' long terminal repeat (LTR) from HIV-1
    337..355     -  promoter       SP6 promoter: promoter for bacteriophage SP6 RNA polymerase
    583..862     +  CDS            TcR (fragment): tetracycline efflux protein; tet; confers resistance to tetracycline
    863..911     -  misc_feature   bom (fragment): basis of mobility region from pBR322
   1013..1048    -  CDS            rop (fragment): Rop protein, which maintains plasmids at low copy number; rop
   1143..1247    +  promoter       AmpR promoter: bla
   1248..2108    +  CDS            AmpR: β-lactamase; bla; confers resistance to ampicillin, carbenicillin, and related antibiotics
   2279..2867    +  rep_origin     ori: high-copy-number ColE1/pMB1/pBR322/pUC origin of replication
   3050..3106    +  CDS            lacI (fragment): lac repressor; lacI; The lac repressor binds to the lac operator to inhibit transcription in E. coli. This inhibition can be relieved by adding lactose or isopropyl-β-D-thiogalactopyranoside (IPTG).
   3113..3442    +  promoter       SV40 promoter: SV40 enhancer and early promoter
   3642..3761    +  CDS            gpt (fragment): XGPT_ECOLI - Also known as gpp, gxu. Experimental evidence at protein level: Swiss-Prot protein existence level 1. Purine salvage pathway enzyme that catalyzes the transfer of the ribosyl-5-phosphate group from 5-phospho-alpha-D-ribose 1- diphosphate (PRPP) to the N9 position of the 6-oxopurines guanine and xanthine to form the corresponding ribonucleotides GMP (guanosine 5'- monophosphate) and XMP (xanthosine 5'-monophosphate), with the release of PPi. To a lesser extent, also acts on hypoxanthine (PubMed:9100006, PubMed:3886014). Does not ribophosphorylate adenine (PubMed:3886014). From Esch
   3761..4096    +  CDS            gpt (fragment): XGPT_ECOLI - Also known as gpp, gxu. Experimental evidence at protein level: Swiss-Prot protein existence level 1. Purine salvage pathway enzyme that catalyzes the transfer of the ribosyl-5-phosphate group from 5-phospho-alpha-D-ribose 1- diphosphate (PRPP) to the N9 position of the 6-oxopurines guanine and xanthine to form the corresponding ribonucleotides GMP (guanosine 5'- monophosphate) and XMP (xanthosine 5'-monophosphate), with the release of PPi. To a lesser extent, also acts on hypoxanthine (PubMed:9100006, PubMed:3886014). Does not ribophosphorylate adenine (PubMed:3886014). From Esch
   4191..4496    +  CDS            frsA (fragment): FRSA_ECOLI - Also known as yafA. Experimental evidence at protein level: Swiss-Prot protein existence level 1. Catalyzes the hydrolysis of esters (PubMed:15808744). Displays esterase activity toward pNP-butyrate (PubMed:15808744). May stimulate mixed-acid fermentation by acting as a fermentation/respiration switch that down-regulates respiration and up- regulates fermentation rates (PubMed:15169777). From Escherichia coli (strain K12).
   4500..4574    +  CDS            small t antigen (fragment): SV40 (simian virus 40) small t antigen
   4576..4641    +  intron         small t intron: SV40 (simian virus 40) small t antigen intron
   4771..4791    +  CDS            SV40 NLS: nuclear localization signal of SV40 (simian virus 40) large T antigen
   5110..5193    +  CDS            large T antigen (fragment): large T antigen from SV40 (simian virus 40)
   5216..5350    +  polyA_signal   SV40 poly(A) signal: SV40 polyadenylation signal
   5517..5846    +  CDS            nef (fragment): NEF_HV1BR - Experimental evidence at protein level: Swiss-Prot protein existence level 1. Extracellular Nef protein targets CD4(+) T-lymphocytes for apoptosis by interacting with CXCR4 surface receptors (PubMed:14990729). From Human immunodeficiency virus type 1 group M subtype B (isolate BRU/LAI) (HIV-1).
   5894..6151    +  LTR            5' LTR (truncated): truncated 5' long terminal repeat (LTR) from HIV-1
   6198..6323    +  misc_feature   HIV-1 Ψ: packaging signal of human immunodeficiency virus type 1
   6307..6645    +  CDS            HIV-1 gag (fragment): gag protein from human immunodeficiency virus 1; gag
   6820..7053    +  misc_feature   RRE: The Rev response element (RRE) of HIV-1 allows for Rev-dependent mRNA export from the nucleus to the cytoplasm.
   7430..7530    +  CDS            Rev (fragment): human immunodeficiency virus 1 (HIV-1) Rev protein; rev; enhances nuclear export of unspliced and incompletely spliced viral mRNAs
   7567..7684    +  misc_feature   cPPT/CTS: central polypurine tract and central termination sequence of HIV-1
   7721..7744    -  misc_feature   MCS (fragment): pBluescript multiple cloning site
   7878..7894    +  promoter       minP (fragment): minimal TATA-box promoter with low basal activity
   7947..8648    +  CDS            TagBFP: monomeric blue fluorescent protein mammalian codon-optimized
   8723..9222    +  promoter       PGK promoter: mouse phosphoglycerate kinase 1 promoter
   9267..9983    +  CDS            mCitrine: mCitrine is a basic (constitutively fluorescent) yellow fluorescent protein published in 2001, derived from Aequorea victoria.
  10005..10023   +  misc_feature   MCS (fragment): pBluescript multiple cloning site
  10023..10611   +  misc_feature   WPRE: woodchuck hepatitis virus posttranscriptional regulatory element
  10612..10634   +  misc_feature   MCS (fragment): pBluescript multiple cloning site
>Addgene plasmid #188386 | pHR_Gal4UAS_tBFP_PGK_mCitrine | addgene full sequence | sequence record 371049 | Addgene NGS Result
CGAGCTCGGTACCTTTAAGACCAATGACTTACAAGGCAGCTGTAGATCTTAGCCACTTTTTAAAAGAAAA
GGGGGGACTGGAAGGGCTAATTCACTCCCAACGAAGACAAGATCTGCTTTTTGCTTGTACTGGGTCTCTC
TGGTTAGACCAGATCTGAGCCTGGGAGCTCTCTGGCTAACTAGGGAACCCACTGCTTAAGCCTCAATAAA
GCTTGCCTTGAGTGCTTCAAGTAGTGTGTGCCCGTCTGTTGTGTGACTCTGGTAACTAGAGATCCCTCAG
ACCCTTTTAGTCAGTGTGGAAAATCTCTAGCAGCATCTAGAATTAATTCCGTGTATTCTATAGTGTCACC
TAAATCGTATGTGTATGATACATAAGGTTATGTATTAATTGTAGCCGCGTTCTAACGACAATATGTACAA
GCCTAATTGTGTAGCATCTGGCTTACTGAAGCAGACCCTATCATCTCTCTCGTAAACTGCCGTCAGAGTC
GGTTTGGTTGGACGAACCTTCTGAGTTTCTGGTAACGCCGTCCCGCACCCGGAAATGGTCAGCGAACCAA
TCAGCAGGGTCATCGCTAGCCAGATCCTCTACGCCGGACGCATCGTGGCCGGCATCACCGGCGCCACAGG
TGCGGTTGCTGGCGCCTATATCGCCGACATCACCGATGGGGAAGATCGGGCTCGCCACTTCGGGCTCATG
AGCGCTTGTTTCGGCGTGGGTATGGTGGCAGGCCCCGTGGCCGGGGGACTGTTGGGCGCCATCTCCTTGC
ATGCACCATTCCTTGCGGCGGCGGTGCTCAACGGCCTCAACCTACTACTGGGCTGCTTCCTAATGCAGGA
GTCGCATAAGGGAGAGCGTCGAATGGTGCACTCTCAGTACAATCTGCTCTGATGCCGCATAGTTAAGCCA
GCCCCGACACCCGCCAACACCCGCTGACGCGCCCTGACGGGCTTGTCTGCTCCCGGCATCCGCTTACAGA
CAAGCTGTGACCGTCTCCGGGAGCTGCATGTGTCAGAGGTTTTCACCGTCATCACCGAAACGCGCGAGAC
GAAAGGGCCTCGTGATACGCCTATTTTTATAGGTTAATGTCATGATAATAATGGTTTCTTAGACGTCAGG
TGGCACTTTTCGGGGAAATGTGCGCGGAACCCCTATTTGTTTATTTTTCTAAATACATTCAAATATGTAT
CCGCTCATGAGACAATAACCCTGATAAATGCTTCAATAATATTGAAAAAGGAAGAGTATGAGTATTCAAC
ATTTCCGTGTCGCCCTTATTCCCTTTTTTGCGGCATTTTGCCTTCCTGTTTTTGCTCACCCAGAAACGCT
GGTGAAAGTAAAAGATGCTGAAGATCAGTTGGGTGCACGAGTGGGTTACATCGAACTGGATCTCAACAGC
GGTAAGATCCTTGAGAGTTTTCGCCCCGAAGAACGTTTTCCAATGATGAGCACTTTTAAAGTTCTGCTAT
GTGGCGCGGTATTATCCCGTATTGACGCCGGGCAAGAGCAACTCGGTCGCCGCATACACTATTCTCAGAA
TGACTTGGTTGAGTACTCACCAGTCACAGAAAAGCATCTTACGGATGGCATGACAGTAAGAGAATTATGC
AGTGCTGCCATAACCATGAGTGATAACACTGCGGCCAACTTACTTCTGACAACGATCGGAGGACCGAAGG
AGCTAACCGCTTTTTTGCACAACATGGGGGATCATGTAACTCGCCTTGATCGTTGGGAACCGGAGCTGAA
TGAAGCCATACCAAACGACGAGCGTGACACCACGATGCCTGTAGCAATGGCAACAACGTTGCGCAAACTA
TTAACTGGCGAACTACTTACTCTAGCTTCCCGGCAACAATTAATAGACTGGATGGAGGCGGATAAAGTTG
CAGGACCACTTCTGCGCTCGGCCCTTCCGGCTGGCTGGTTTATTGCTGATAAATCTGGAGCCGGTGAGCG
TGGGTCTCGCGGTATCATTGCAGCACTGGGGCCAGATGGTAAGCCCTCCCGTATCGTAGTTATCTACACG
ACGGGGAGTCAGGCAACTATGGATGAACGAAATAGACAGATCGCTGAGATAGGTGCCTCACTGATTAAGC
ATTGGTAACTGTCAGACCAAGTTTACTCATATATACTTTAGATTGATTTAAAACTTCATTTTTAATTTAA
AAGGATCTAGGTGAAGATCCTTTTTGATAATCTCATGACCAAAATCCCTTAACGTGAGTTTTCGTTCCAC
TGAGCGTCAGACCCCGTAGAAAAGATCAAAGGATCTTCTTGAGATCCTTTTTTTCTGCGCGTAATCTGCT
GCTTGCAAACAAAAAAACCACCGCTACCAGCGGTGGTTTGTTTGCCGGATCAAGAGCTACCAACTCTTTT
TCCGAAGGTAACTGGCTTCAGCAGAGCGCAGATACCAAATACTGTTCTTCTAGTGTAGCCGTAGTTAGGC
CACCACTTCAAGAACTCTGTAGCACCGCCTACATACCTCGCTCTGCTAATCCTGTTACCAGTGGCTGCTG
CCAGTGGCGATAAGTCGTGTCTTACCGGGTTGGACTCAAGACGATAGTTACCGGATAAGGCGCAGCGGTC
GGGCTGAACGGGGGGTTCGTGCACACAGCCCAGCTTGGAGCGAACGACCTACACCGAACTGAGATACCTA
CAGCGTGAGCTATGAGAAAGCGCCACGCTTCCCGAAGGGAGAAAGGCGGACAGGTATCCGGTAAGCGGCA
GGGTCGGAACAGGAGAGCGCACGAGGGAGCTTCCAGGGGGAAACGCCTGGTATCTTTATAGTCCTGTCGG
GTTTCGCCACCTCTGACTTGAGCGTCGATTTTTGTGATGCTCGTCAGGGGGGCGGAGCCTATGGAAAAAC
GCCAGCAACGCGGCCTTTTTACGGTTCCTGGCCTTTTGCTGGCCTTTTGCTCACATGTTCTTTCCTGCGT
TATCCCCTGATTCTGTGGATAACCGTATTACCGCCTTTGAGTGAGCTGATACCGCTCGCCGCAGCCGAAC
GACCGAGCGCAGCGAGTCAGTGAGCGAGGAAGCGGAAGAGCGCCCAATACGCAAACCGCCTCTCCCCGCG
CGTTGGCCGATTCATTAATGCAGCTGTGGAATGTGTGTCAGTTAGGGTGTGGAAAGTCCCCAGGCTCCCC
AGCAGGCAGAAGTATGCAAAGCATGCATCTCAATTAGTCAGCAACCAGGTGTGGAAAGTCCCCAGGCTCC
CCAGCAGGCAGAAGTATGCAAAGCATGCATCTCAATTAGTCAGCAACCATAGTCCCGCCCCTAACTCCGC
CCATCCCGCCCCTAACTCCGCCCAGTTCCGCCCATTCTCCGCCCCATGGCTGACTAATTTTTTTTATTTA
TGCAGAGGCCGAGGCCGCCTCGGCCTCTGAGCTATTCCAGAAGTAGTGAGGAGGCTTTTTTGGAGGCCTA
GGCTTTTGCAAAAAGCTTGGACACAAGACAGGCTTGCGAGATATGTTTGAGAATACCACTTTATCCCGCG
TCAGGGAGAGGCAGTGCGTAAAAAGACGCGGACTCATGTGAAATACTGGTTTTTAGTGCGCCAGATCTCT
ATAATCTCGCGCAACCTATTTTCCCCTCGAACACTTTTTAAGCCGTAGATAAACAGGCTGGGACACTTCA
CATGAGCGAAAAATACATCGTCACCTGGGACATGTTGCAGATCCATGCACGTAAACTCGCAAGCCGACTG
ATGCCTTCTGAACAATGGAAAGGCATTATTGCCGTAAGCCGTGGCGGTCTGTACCGGGTGCGTTACTGGC
GCGTGAACTGGGTATTCGTCATGTCGATACCGTTTGTATTTCCAGCTACGATCACGACAACCAGCGCGAG
CTTAAAGTGCTGAAACGCGCAGAAGGCGATGGCGAAGGCTTCATCGTTATTGATGACCTGGTGGATACCG
GTGGTACTGCGGTTGCGATTCGTGAAATGTATCCAAAAGCGCACTTTGTCACCATCTTCGCAAAACCGGC
TGGTCGTCCGCTGGTTGATGACTATGTTGTTGATATCCCGCAAGATACCTGGATTGAACAGCCGTGGGAT
ATGGGCGTCGTATTCGTCCCGCCAATCTCCGGTCGCTAATCTTTTCAACGCCTGGCACTGCCGGGCGTTG
TTCTTTTTAACTTCAGGCGGGTTACAATAGTTTCCAGTAAGTATTCTGGAGGCTGCATCCATGACACAGG
CAAACCTGAGCGAAACCCTGTTCAAACCCCGCTTTAAACATCCTGAAACCTCGACGCTAGTCCGCCGCTT
TAATCACGGCGCACAACCGCCTGTGCAGTCGGCCCTTGATGGTAAAACCATCCCTCACTGGTATCGCATG
ATTAACCGTCTGATGTGGATCTGGCGCGGCATTGACCCACGCGAAATCCTCGACGTCCAGGCACGTATTG
TGATGAGCGATGCCGAACGTACCGACGATGATTTATACGATACGGTGATTGGCTACCGTGGCGGCAACTG
GATTTATGAGTGGGCCCCGGATCTTTGTGAAGGAACCTTACTTCTGTGGTGTGACATAATTGGACAAACT
ACCTACAGAGATTTAAAGCTCTAAGGTAAATATAAAATTTTTAAGTGTATAATGTGTTAAACTACTGATT
CTAATTGTTTGTGTATTTTAGATTCCAACCTATGGAACTGATGAATGGGAGCAGTGGTGGAATGCCTTTA
ATGAGGAAAACCTGTTTTGCTCAGAAGAAATGCCATCTAGTGATGATGAGGCTACTGCTGACTCTCAACA
TTCTACTCCTCCAAAAAAGAAGAGAAAGGTAGAAGACCCCAAGGACTTTCCTTCAGAATTGCTAAGTTTT
TTGAGTCATGCTGTGTTTAGTAATAGAACTCTTGCTTGCTTTGCTATTTACACCACAAAGGAAAAAGCTG
CACTGCTATACAAGAAAATTATGGAAAAATATTCTGTAACCTTTATAAGTAGGCATAACAGTTATAATCA
TAACATACTGTTTTTTCTTACTCCACACAGGCATAGAGTGTCTGCTATTAATAACTATGCTCAAAAATTG
TGTACCTTTAGCTTTTTAATTTGTAAAGGGGTTAATAAGGAATATTTGATGTATAGTGCCTTGACTAGAG
ATCATAATCAGCCATACCACATTTGTAGAGGTTTTACTTGCTTTAAAAAACCTCCCACACCTCCCCCTGA
ACCTGAAACATAAAATGAATGCAATTGTTGTTGTTAACTTGTTTATTGCAGCTTATAATGGTTACAAATA
AAGCAATAGCATCACAAATTTCACAAATAAAGCATTTTTTTCACTGCATTCTAGTTGTGGTTTGTCCAAA
CTCATCAATGTATCTTATCATGTCTGGATCAACTGGATAACTCAAGCTAACCAAAATCATCCCAAACTTC
CCACCCCATACCCTATTACCACTGCCAATTACCTGTGGTTTCATTTACTCTAAACCTGTGATTCCTCTGA
ATTATTTTCATTTTAAAGAAATTGTATTTGTTAAATATGTACTACAAACTTAGTAGTTGGAAGGGCTAAT
TCACTCCCAAAGAAGACAAGATATCCTTGATCTGTGGATCTACCACACACAAGGCTACTTCCCTGATTAG
CAGAACTACACACCAGGGCCAGGGGTCAGATATCCACTGACCTTTGGATGGTGCTACAAGCTAGTACCAG
TTGAGCCAGATAAGGTAGAAGAGGCCAATAAAGGAGAGAACACCAGCTTGTTACACCCTGTGAGCCTGCA
TGGGATGGATGACCCGGAGAGAGAAGTGTTAGAGTGGAGGTTTGACAGCCGCCTAGCATTTCATCACGTG
GCCCGAGAGCTGCATCCGGAGTACTTCAAGAACTGCTGATATCGAGCTTGCTACAAGGGACTTTCCGCTG
GGGACTTTCCAGGGAGGCGTGGCCTGGGCGGGACTGGGGAGTGGCGAGCCCTCAGATCCTGCATATAAGC
AGCTGCTTTTTGCCTGTACTGGGTCTCTCTGGTTAGACCAGATCTGAGCCTGGGAGCTCTCTGGCTAACT
AGGGAACCCACTGCTTAAGCCTCAATAAAGCTTGCCTTGAGTGCTTCAAGTAGTGTGTGCCCGTCTGTTG
TGTGACTCTGGTAACTAGAGATCCCTCAGACCCTTTTAGTCAGTGTGGAAAATCTCTAGCAGTGGCGCCC
GAACAGGGACTTGAAAGCGAAAGGGAAACCAGAGGAGCTCTCTCGACGCAGGACTCGGCTTGCTGAAGCG
CGCACGGCAAGAGGCGAGGGGCGGCGACTGGTGAGTACGCCAAAAATTTTGACTAGCGGAGGCTAGAAGG
AGAGAGATGGGTGCGAGAGCGTCAGTATTAAGCGGGGGAGAATTAGATCGCGATGGGAAAAAATTCGGTT
AAGGCCAGGGGGAAAGAAAAAATATAAATTAAAACATATAGTATGGGCAAGCAGGGAGCTAGAACGATTC
GCAGTTAATCCTGGCCTGTTAGAAACATCAGAAGGCTGTAGACAAATACTGGGACAGCTACAACCATCCC
TTCAGACAGGATCAGAAGAACTTAGATCATTATATAATACAGTAGCAACCCTCTATTGTGTGCATCAAAG
GATAGAGATAAAAGACACCAAGGAAGCTTTAGACAAGATAGAGGAAGAGCAAAACAAAAGTAAGACCACC
GCACAGCAAGCGGCCGGCCGCTGATCTTCAGACCTGGAGGAGGAGATATGAGGGACAATTGGAGAAGTGA
ATTATATAAATATAAAGTAGTAAAAATTGAACCATTAGGAGTAGCACCCACCAAGGCAAAGAGAAGAGTG
GTGCAGAGAGAAAAAAGAGCAGTGGGAATAGGAGCTTTGTTCCTTGGGTTCTTGGGAGCAGCAGGAAGCA
CTATGGGCGCAGCGTCAATGACGCTGACGGTACAGGCCAGACAATTATTGTCTGGTATAGTGCAGCAGCA
GAACAATTTGCTGAGGGCTATTGAGGCGCAACAGCATCTGTTGCAACTCACAGTCTGGGGCATCAAGCAG
CTCCAGGCAAGAATCCTGGCTGTGGAAAGATACCTAAAGGATCAACAGCTCCTGGGGATTTGGGGTTGCT
CTGGAAAACTCATTTGCACCACTGCTGTGCCTTGGAATGCTAGTTGGAGTAATAAATCTCTGGAACAGAT
TTGGAATCACACGACCTGGATGGAGTGGGACAGAGAAATTAACAATTACACAAGCTTAATACACTCCTTA
ATTGAAGAATCGCAAAACCAGCAAGAAAAGAATGAACAAGAATTATTGGAATTAGATAAATGGGCAAGTT
TGTGGAATTGGTTTAACATAACAAATTGGCTGTGGTATATAAAATTATTCATAATGATAGTAGGAGGCTT
GGTAGGTTTAAGAATAGTTTTTGCTGTACTTTCTATAGTGAATAGAGTTAGGCAGGGATATTCACCATTA
TCGTTTCAGACCCACCTCCCAACCCCGAGGGGACCCGACAGGCCCGAAGGAATAGAAGAAGAAGGTGGAG
AGAGAGACAGAGACAGATCCATTCGATTAGTGAACGGATCTCGACGGTATCGCCAAATGGCAGTATTCAT
CCACAATTTTAAAAGAAAAGGGGGGATTGGGGGGTACAGTGCAGGGGAAAGAATAGTAGACATAATAGCA
ACAGACATACAAACTAAAGAATTACAAAAACAAATTACAAAAATTCAAAATTTTCGGGTTTATTACAGGG
ACAGCAGAGATCCAGTTTGGATCGATAAGCTTGATATCGAATTCGGAGCACTGTCCTCCGAACGTCGGAG
CACTGTCCTCCGAACGTCGGAGCACTGTCCTCCGAACGTCGGAGCACTGTCCTCCGAACGGAGCATGTCC
TCCGAACGTCGGAGCACTGTCCTCCGAACGACTAGTCTAGAGGGTATATAATGGGGGCCACTAGTCTACT
ACCAGAGCTCATCGCTAGCGCTACCGGATCGCCACCATGAGCGAGCTGATTAAGGAGAACATGCACATGA
AGCTGTACATGGAGGGCACCGTGGACAACCATCACTTCAAGTGCACATCCGAGGGCGAAGGCAAGCCCTA
CGAGGGCACCCAGACCATGAGAATCAAGGTGGTCGAGGGCGGCCCTCTCCCCTTCGCCTTCGACATCCTG
GCTACTAGCTTCCTCTACGGCAGCAAGACCTTCATCAACCACACCCAGGGCATCCCCGACTTCTTCAAGC
AGTCCTTCCCTGAGGGCTTCACATGGGAGAGAGTCACCACATACGAAGACGGGGGCGTGCTGACCGCTAC
CCAGGACACCAGCCTCCAGGACGGCTGCCTCATCTACAACGTCAAGATCAGAGGGGTGAACTTCACATCC
AACGGCCCTGTGATGCAGAAGAAAACACTCGGCTGGGAGGCCTTCACCGAGACGCTGTACCCCGCTGACG
GCGGCCTGGAAGGCAGAAACGACATGGCCCTGAAGCTCGTGGGCGGGAGCCATCTGATCGCAAACATCAA
GACCACATATAGATCCAAGAAACCCGCTAAGAACCTCAAGATGCCTGGCGTCTACTATGTGGACTACAGA
CTGGAAAGAATCAAGGAGGCCAACAACGAGACCTACGTCGAGCAGCACGAGGTGGCAGTGGCCAGATACT
GCGACCTCCCTAGCAAACTGGGGCACAAGCTTAATTAAGATCCTTGACTTGCGGCCGCAACTCCCACCTG
CAACATGCGTGACTGACTGAGGCCGCGACTCTAGAGTCGACCGGGTAGGGGAGGCGCTTTTCCCAAGGCA
GTCTGGAGCATGCGCTTTAGCAGCCCCGCTGGGCACTTGGCGCTACACAAGTGGCCTCTGGCCTCGCACA
CATTCCACATCCACCGGTAGGCGCCAACCGGCTCCGTTCTTTGGTGGCCCCTTCGCGCCACCTTCTACTC
CTCCCCTAGTCAGGAAGTTCCCCCCCGCCCCGCAGCTCGCGTCGTGCAGGACGTGACAAATGGAAGTAGC
ACGTCTCACTAGTCTCGTGCAGATGGACAGCACCGCTGAGCAATGGAAGCGGGTAGGCCTTTGGGGCAGC
GGCCAATAGCAGCTTTGCTCCTTCGCTTTCTGGGCTCAGAGGCTGGGAAGGGGTGGGTCCGGGGGCGGGC
TCAGGGGCGGGCTCAGGGGCGGGGCGGGCGCCCGAAGGTCCTCCGGAGGCCCGGCATTCTGCACGCTTCA
AAAGCGCACGTCTGCCGCGCTGTTCTCCTCTTCCTCATCTCCGGGCCTTTCGAATTCTCACGCGTCAAGT
GGAGCAAGGCAGGTGGACAGTGGATCATGGTGAGCAAGGGCGAGGAGCTGTTCACCGGGGTGGTGCCCAT
CCTGGTCGAGCTGGACGGCGACGTAAACGGCCACAAGTTCAGCGTGTCCGGCGAGGGCGAGGGCGATGCC
ACCTACGGCAAGCTGACCCTGAAGTTCATCTGCACCACCGGCAAGCTGCCCGTGCCCTGGCCCACCCTCG
TGACCACCTTCGGCTACGGCCTGATGTGCTTCGCCCGCTACCCCGACCACATGAAGCAGCACGACTTCTT
CAAGTCCGCCATGCCCGAAGGCTACGTCCAGGAGCGCACCATCTTCTTCAAGGACGACGGCAACTACAAG
ACCCGCGCCGAGGTGAAGTTCGAGGGCGACACCCTGGTGAACCGCATCGAGCTGAAGGGCATCGACTTCA
AGGAGGACGGCAACATCCTGGGGCACAAGCTGGAGTACAACTACAACAGCCACAACGTCTATATCATGGC
CGACAAGCAGAAGAACGGCATCAAGGTGAACTTCAAGATCCGCCACAACATCGAGGACGGCAGCGTGCAG
CTCGCCGACCACTACCAGCAGAACACCCCCATCGGCGACGGCCCCGTGCTGCTGCCCGACAACCACTACC
TGAGCTACCAGTCCAAGCTGAGCAAAGACCCCAACGAGAAGCGCGATCACATGGTCCTGCTGGAGTTCGT
GACCGCCGCCGGGATCACTCTCGGCATGGACGAGCTGTACAAGTAAGATCCGGCATGCAAGCTTGATATC
AAGCTTATCGATAATCAACCTCTGGATTACAAAATTTGTGAAAGATTGACTGGTATTCTTAACTATGTTG
CTCCTTTTACGCTATGTGGATACGCTGCTTTAATGCCTTTGTATCATGCTATTGCTTCCCGTATGGCTTT
CATTTTCTCCTCCTTGTATAAATCCTGGTTGCTGTCTCTTTATGAGGAGTTGTGGCCCGTTGTCAGGCAA
CGTGGCGTGGTGTGCACTGTGTTTGCTGACGCAACCCCCACTGGTTGGGGCATTGCCACCACCTGTCAGC
TCCTTTCCGGGACTTTCGCTTTCCCCCTCCCTATTGCCACGGCGGAACTCATCGCCGCCTGCCTTGCCCG
CTGCTGGACAGGGGCTCGGCTGTTGGGCACTGACAATTCCGTGGTGTTGTCGGGGAAATCATCGTCCTTT
CCTTGGCTGCTCGCCTGTGTTGCCACCTGGATTCTGCGCGGGACGTCCTTCTGCTACGTCCCTTCGGCCC
TCAATCCAGCGGACCTTCCTTCCCGCGGCCTGCTGCCGGCTCTGCGGCCTCTTCCGCGTCTTCGCCTTCG
CCCTCAGACGAGTCGGATCTCCCTTTGGGCCGCCTCCCCGCATCGATACCGTCGACCTCGAGGGAATTAA
TT
